Addgene plasmid #221414: pDONR221-eGFP_mito
Purpose: Gateway entry clone with codon-optimized ORF sequence for subcloning into custom expression vectors
Depositing lab: RESOLUTE Consortium & Giulio Superti-Furga. Depositing organization: CeMM Research Center for Molecular Medicine. Publication: The RESOLUTE consortium: unlocking SLC transporters for drug discovery. Superti-Furga G, Lackner D, Wiedmer T, Ingles-Prieto A, Barbosa B, Girardi E, Goldmann U, Gurtl B, Klavins K, Klimek C, Lindinger S, Lineiro-Retes E, Muller AC, Onstein S, Redinger G, Reil D, Sedlyarov V, Wolf G, Crawford M, Everley R, ... Steppan CM. Nat Rev Drug Discov. 2020 Jul;19(7):429-430. doi: 10.1038/d41573-020-00056-6. PubMed 32265506.
Backbone
  Vector backbone: pDONR221
  Backbone manufacturer: GenScript
  Vector type: Mammalian Expression
Growth in bacteria
  Bacterial resistance: Kanamycin, 50 μg/mL
  Growth temperature: 37°C
  Growth strain: NEB Stable
  Copy number: High Copy
Gene/Insert
  Gene/Insert name: eGFP_mito
  Species: Synthetic
  Insert size (bp): 813
  Cloning method: Gateway Cloning
  Sequencing primers: 5′ M13; 3′ M13r
Terms and licenses: Academic/Nonprofit Terms; Industry Terms: Not Available to Industry
Depositor comments: RESOLUTE ID: PD04NS-Q
How to cite: pDONR221-eGFP_mito was a gift from RESOLUTE Consortium & Giulio Superti-Furga (Addgene plasmid # 221414 ; http://n2t.net/addgene:221414 ; RRID:Addgene_221414)
