[The description below was written by a language model from this plasmid's Addgene catalogue record and pLannotate feature annotations shown in this document.]
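Description:
pDONR221-eGFP_mito is a Gateway entry clone built on the pDONR221 backbone, about 3.4 kb in total. It carries a synthetic, codon-optimized open reading frame for a mitochondrially targeted green fluorescent protein. The plasmid is propagated in E. coli at high copy from a ColE1/pUC-type origin and selected with kanamycin through an aminoglycoside phosphotransferase (KanR) gene. The repository lists the vector type as mammalian expression, but the annotated sequence shows no eukaryotic promoter or polyadenylation signal. The construct therefore acts as a donor of the ORF and not as an expression plasmid in its own right.

The 813 bp insert lies between attL1 and attL2, the recombination sites used in the LR Clonase reaction. It consists of the mitochondrial presequence of human cytochrome c oxidase subunit VIII (COX8) at the N-terminus, followed by a short linker region and a GFP coding sequence. The annotation software identifies this sequence as mEGFP, whereas the construct name calls it eGFP. The COX8 presequence directs the fusion protein into the mitochondrial matrix, so the expressed product labels mitochondria. Upstream of attL1, rrnB T1 and T2 terminators insulate the insert from read-through transcription in bacteria, and a T7 promoter sits beyond attL2. The short hits to RSF ori, lacI and lacZα are only fragments and are probably backbone remnants with no function.

The stated purpose is subcloning of the ORF by LR recombination into custom destination vectors. The clone belongs to a consortium collection focused on solute carrier transporters. There it would plausibly serve as a mitochondrial localization marker or control, although the record does not state this.
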