Features (pLannotate 1.2.2; 12 found; start..end, strand, type, name):
      1..121     +  rep_origin     RSF ori (fragment): Plasmids containing the RSF 1030 origin of replication can be propagated in E. coli cells that contain additional plasmids with compatible origins.
    123..215     +  CDS            lacI (fragment): lac repressor; lacI; The lac repressor binds to the lac operator to inhibit transcription in E. coli. This inhibition can be relieved by adding lactose or isopropyl-β-D-thiogalactopyranoside (IPTG).
    270..297     -  terminator     rrnB T2 terminator: transcription terminator T2 from the E. coli rrnB gene
    429..472     +  terminator     rrnB T1 terminator: Escherichia coli rrnB; transcription terminator T1 from the E. coli rrnB gene
    519..555     -  CDS            lacZα (fragment): LacZα fragment of β-galactosidase; lacZ fragment
    571..670     +  protein_bind   attL1: mutant version of attL; recombination site for the Gateway® LR reaction LR Clonase™
    676..750     +  CDS            COX8 presequence: mitochondrial presequence of human cytochrome c oxidase subunit VIII (Rizutto et al., 1989)
    775..1488    +  CDS            mEGFP: mEGFP is a basic (constitutively fluorescent) green fluorescent protein published in 2002, derived from Aequorea victoria. It has moderate acid sensitivity.
   1490..1589    -  protein_bind   attL2: mutant version of attL; recombination site for the Gateway® LR reaction LR Clonase™
   1607..1625    -  promoter       T7 promoter: promoter for bacteriophage T7 RNA polymerase
   1759..2568    +  CDS            KanR: aminoglycoside phosphotransferase; aph(3')-Ia; confers resistance to kanamycin in bacteria or G418 (Geneticin®) in eukaryotes
   2715..3303    +  rep_origin     ori: high-copy-number ColE1/pMB1/pBR322/pUC origin of replication
>Addgene plasmid #221414 | pDONR221-eGFP_mito | addgene full sequence | sequence record 437198 | Addgene NGS Result
TTCTTTCCTGCGTTATCCCCTGATTCTGTGGATAACCGTATTACCGCCTTTGAGTGAGCTGATACCGCTC
GCCGCAGCCGAACGACCGAGCGCAGCGAGTCAGTGAGCGAGGAAGCGGAAGAGCGCCCAATACGCAAACC
GCCTCTCCCCGCGCGTTGGCCGATTCATTAATGCAGCTGGCACGACAGGTTTCCCGACTGGAAAGCGGGC
AGTGAGCGCAACGCAATTAATACGCGTACCGCTAGCCAGGAAGAGTTTGTAGAAACGCAAAAAGGCCATC
CGTCAGGATGGCCTTCTGCTTAGTTTGATGCCTGGCAGTTTATGGCGGGCGTCCTGCCCGCCACCCTCCG
GGCCGTTGCTTCACAACGTTCAAATCCGCTCCCGGCGGATTTGTCCTACTCAGGAGAGCGTTCACCGACA
AACAACAGATAAAACGAAAGGCCCAGTCTTCCGACTGAGCCTTTCGTTTTATTTGATGCCTGGCAGTTCC
CTACTCTCGCGTTAACGCTAGCATGGATGTTTTCCCAGTCACGACGTTGTAAAACGACGGCCAGTCTTAA
GCTCGGGCCCCAAATAATGATTTTATTTTGACTGATAGTGACCTGTTCGTTGCAACAAATTGATGAGCAA
TGCTTTTTTATAATGCCAACTTTGTACAAAAAAGCAGGCTCCACCATGTCCGTCCTGACGCCGCTGCTGC
TGCGGGGCTTGACAGGCTCGGCCCGGCGGCTCCCAGTGCCGCGCGCCAAGATCCATTCGTTGCTGCAGGT
CGACGTGAGCAAGGGCGAGGAGCTGTTCACCGGGGTGGTGCCCATCCTGGTCGAGCTGGACGGCGACGTA
AACGGCCACAAGTTCAGCGTGTCCGGCGAGGGCGAGGGCGATGCCACCTACGGCAAGCTGACCCTGAAGT
TCATCTGCACCACCGGCAAGCTGCCCGTGCCCTGGCCCACCCTCGTGACCACCCTGACCTACGGCGTGCA
GTGCTTCAGCCGCTACCCCGACCACATGAAGCAGCACGACTTCTTCAAGTCCGCCATGCCCGAAGGCTAC
GTCCAGGAGCGCACCATCTTCTTCAAGGACGACGGCAACTACAAGACCCGCGCCGAGGTGAAGTTCGAGG
GCGACACCCTGGTGAACCGCATCGAGCTGAAGGGCATCGACTTCAAGGAGGACGGCAACATCCTGGGGCA
CAAGCTGGAGTACAACTACAACAGCCACAACGTCTATATCATGGCCGACAAGCAGAAGAACGGCATCAAG
GTGAACTTCAAGATCCGCCACAACATCGAGGACGGCAGCGTGCAGCTCGCCGACCACTACCAGCAGAACA
CCCCCATCGGCGACGGCCCCGTGCTGCTGCCCGACAACCACTACCTGAGCACCCAGTCCAAGCTGAGCAA
AGACCCCAACGAGAAGCGCGATCACATGGTCCTGCTGGAGTTCGTGACCGCCGCCGGGATCACTCTCGGC
ATGGACGAGCTGTACAAGGACCCAGCTTTCTTGTACAAAGTTGGCATTATAAGAAAGCATTGCTTATCAA
TTTGTTGCAACGAACAGGTCACTATCAGTCAAAATAAAATCATTATTTGCCATCCAGCTGATATCCCCTA
TAGTGAGTCGTATTACATGGTCATAGCTGTTTCCTGGCAGCTCTGGCCCGTGTCTCAAAATCTCTGATGT
TACATTGCACAAGATAAAAATATATCATCATGAACAATAAAACTGTCTGCTTACATAAACAGTAATACAA
GGGGTGTTATGAGCCATATTCAACGGGAAACGTCGAGGCCGCGATTAAATTCCAACATGGATGCTGATTT
ATATGGGTATAAATGGGCTCGCGATAATGTCGGGCAATCAGGTGCGACAATCTATCGCTTGTATGGGAAG
CCCGATGCGCCAGAGTTGTTTCTGAAACATGGCAAAGGTAGCGTTGCCAATGATGTTACAGATGAGATGG
TCAGACTAAACTGGCTGACGGAATTTATGCCTCTTCCGACCATCAAGCATTTTATCCGTACTCCTGATGA
TGCATGGTTACTCACCACTGCGATCCCCGGAAAAACAGCATTCCAGGTATTAGAAGAATATCCTGATTCA
GGTGAAAATATTGTTGATGCGCTGGCAGTGTTCCTGCGCCGGTTGCATTCGATTCCTGTTTGTAATTGTC
CTTTTAACAGCGATCGCGTATTTCGTCTCGCTCAGGCGCAATCACGAATGAATAACGGTTTGGTTGATGC
GAGTGATTTTGATGACGAGCGTAATGGCTGGCCTGTTGAACAAGTCTGGAAAGAAATGCATAAACTTTTG
CCATTCTCACCGGATTCAGTCGTCACTCATGGTGATTTCTCACTTGATAACCTTATTTTTGACGAGGGGA
AATTAATAGGTTGTATTGATGTTGGACGAGTCGGAATCGCAGACCGATACCAGGATCTTGCCATCCTATG
GAACTGCCTCGGTGAGTTTTCTCCTTCATTACAGAAACGGCTTTTTCAAAAATATGGTATTGATAATCCT
GATATGAATAAATTGCAGTTTCATTTGATGCTCGATGAGTTTTTCTAATCAGAATTGGTTAATTGGTTGT
AACACTGGCAGAGCATTACGCTGACTTGACGGGACGGCGCAAGCTCATGACCAAAATCCCTTAACGTGAG
TTACGCGTCGTTCCACTGAGCGTCAGACCCCGTAGAAAAGATCAAAGGATCTTCTTGAGATCCTTTTTTT
CTGCGCGTAATCTGCTGCTTGCAAACAAAAAAACCACCGCTACCAGCGGTGGTTTGTTTGCCGGATCAAG
AGCTACCAACTCTTTTTCCGAAGGTAACTGGCTTCAGCAGAGCGCAGATACCAAATACTGTTCTTCTAGT
GTAGCCGTAGTTAGGCCACCACTTCAAGAACTCTGTAGCACCGCCTACATACCTCGCTCTGCTAATCCTG
TTACCAGTGGCTGCTGCCAGTGGCGATAAGTCGTGTCTTACCGGGTTGGACTCAAGACGATAGTTACCGG
ATAAGGCGCAGCGGTCGGGCTGAACGGGGGGTTCGTGCACACAGCCCAGCTTGGAGCGAACGACCTACAC
CGAACTGAGATACCTACAGCGTGAGCTATGAGAAAGCGCCACGCTTCCCGAAGGGAGAAAGGCGGACAGG
TATCCGGTAAGCGGCAGGGTCGGAACAGGAGAGCGCACGAGGGAGCTTCCAGGGGGAAACGCCTGGTATC
TTTATAGTCCTGTCGGGTTTCGCCACCTCTGACTTGAGCGTCGATTTTTGTGATGCTCGTCAGGGGGGCG
GAGCCTATGGAAAAACGCCAGCAACGCGGCCTTTTTACGGTTCCTGGCCTTTTGCTGGCCTTTTGCTCAC
ATG
