>Addgene plasmid #221414 | pDONR221-eGFP_mito | depositor partial sequence | sequence record 433699 | eGFP_mito ORF
ATGTCCGTCCTGACGCCGCTGCTGCTGCGGGGCTTGACAGGCTCGGCCCGGCGGCTCCCAGTGCCGCGCG
CCAAGATCCATTCGTTGCTGCAGGTCGACGTGAGCAAGGGCGAGGAGCTGTTCACCGGGGTGGTGCCCAT
CCTGGTCGAGCTGGACGGCGACGTAAACGGCCACAAGTTCAGCGTGTCCGGCGAGGGCGAGGGCGATGCC
ACCTACGGCAAGCTGACCCTGAAGTTCATCTGCACCACCGGCAAGCTGCCCGTGCCCTGGCCCACCCTCG
TGACCACCCTGACCTACGGCGTGCAGTGCTTCAGCCGCTACCCCGACCACATGAAGCAGCACGACTTCTT
CAAGTCCGCCATGCCCGAAGGCTACGTCCAGGAGCGCACCATCTTCTTCAAGGACGACGGCAACTACAAG
ACCCGCGCCGAGGTGAAGTTCGAGGGCGACACCCTGGTGAACCGCATCGAGCTGAAGGGCATCGACTTCA
AGGAGGACGGCAACATCCTGGGGCACAAGCTGGAGTACAACTACAACAGCCACAACGTCTATATCATGGC
CGACAAGCAGAAGAACGGCATCAAGGTGAACTTCAAGATCCGCCACAACATCGAGGACGGCAGCGTGCAG
CTCGCCGACCACTACCAGCAGAACACCCCCATCGGCGACGGCCCCGTGCTGCTGCCCGACAACCACTACC
TGAGCACCCAGTCCAAGCTGAGCAAAGACCCCAACGAGAAGCGCGATCACATGGTCCTGCTGGAGTTCGT
GACCGCCGCCGGGATCACTCTCGGCATGGACGAGCTGTACAAG
